Addgene plasmid #246685: p3xFLAG-CMV-9-sGPR124-His
Purpose: Expression vector for secreted human GPR124 ECD, N-terminal 3xFLAG tag, C-terminal 6xHis tag
Depositing lab: Calvin Kuo & Mario Vallon. Depositing organization: Stanford University. Publication: A RECK-WNT7 Receptor-Ligand Interaction Enables Isoform-Specific Regulation of Wnt Bioavailability. Vallon M, Yuki K, Nguyen TD, Chang J, Yuan J, Siepe D, Miao Y, Essler M, Noda M, Garcia KC, Kuo CJ. Cell Rep. 2018 Oct 9;25(2):339-349.e9. doi: 10.1016/j.celrep.2018.09.045. PubMed 30304675.
Backbone
  Vector backbone: p3xFLAG-CMV-9
  Vector type: Mammalian Expression
  Selectable markers: Neomycin (select with G418)
Growth in bacteria
  Bacterial resistance: Ampicillin, 100 μg/mL
  Growth temperature: 37°C
  Growth strain: DH5alpha
  Copy number: High Copy
Gene/Insert
  Gene/Insert name: GPR124 (alt names: ADGRA2; TEM5)
  Species: H. sapiens (human)
  Insert size (bp): 2202
  Mutation: ECD
  Entrez Gene: ADGRA2 (a.k.a. GPR124, TEM5)
  Promoter: CMV
  Tag / fusion protein: 3xFLAG (N terminal on insert); 6xHis (C terminal on insert)
  Cloning method: Restriction Enzyme; 5′ cloning site Unspecified (unknown if destroyed)
Resource information
  A portion of this plasmid was derived from a plasmid made by: Bert Vogelstein (Addgene #16561)
Terms and licenses: Academic/Nonprofit Terms; Industry Terms: Not Available to Industry
How to cite: p3xFLAG-CMV-9-sGPR124-His was a gift from Calvin Kuo & Mario Vallon (Addgene plasmid # 246685 ; http://n2t.net/addgene:246685 ; RRID:Addgene_246685)
