[The description below was written by a language model from this plasmid's Addgene catalogue record and pLannotate feature annotations shown in this document.]
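Description:
p3xFLAG-CMV-9-sGPR124-His is an 8.5 kb mammalian expression plasmid built on the p3xFLAG-CMV-9 backbone for producing a secreted, soluble form of the extracellular domain (ECD) of human GPR124 (also called ADGRA2 or TEM5), an adhesion G protein-coupled receptor. It is maintained in E. coli at high copy through a ColE1/pUC-type origin with ampicillin selection from the β-lactamase gene, and it also carries an f1 origin for single-stranded DNA production. For stable mammalian lines, an SV40 enhancer/early promoter drives a neomycin phosphotransferase gene that permits G418 selection. This is followed by adjacent Tn5-derived ble and truncated str sequences and an SV40 polyadenylation signal. Short annotated fragments of lacZα, lacI, the lac promoter/operator, a T7 promoter and a CloDF13 origin appear to be backbone remnants rather than working parts of the design.

The expression cassette uses the CMV immediate-early enhancer and promoter to transcribe a single fusion reading frame. A preprotrypsin leader peptide directs the protein into the secretory pathway, followed by a 3xFLAG epitope with an enterokinase cleavage site, then the roughly 2.2 kb GPR124 ECD fragment, and a C-terminal 6xHis tag (picked up by the annotation software as a partial match to a composite tag). The transcript ends at a human growth hormone polyadenylation signal. Because the transmembrane and cytoplasmic regions are absent, the tagged ectodomain should be released into the culture medium. There it can be detected or captured through FLAG and purified by metal affinity through the His tag. The associated publication concerns RECK–WNT7 receptor–ligand interactions, which suggests use in binding or interaction studies of that pathway. Part of the plasmid was derived from an earlier deposited construct.
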