Features (pLannotate 1.2.2; 24 found; start..end, strand, type, name):
      4..158     -  CDS            lacZα (fragment): LacZα fragment of β-galactosidase; lacZ fragment
    318..697     +  enhancer       CMV enhancer: human cytomegalovirus immediate early enhancer
    699..898     +  promoter       CMV promoter: human cytomegalovirus (CMV) immediate early promoter
    932..976     +  CDS            preprotrypsin leader: leader sequence from mouse preprotrypsin
    977..1042    +  CDS            3xFLAG: three tandem FLAG® epitope tags, followed by an enterokinase cleavage site
   1052..3226    +  CDS            ADGRA2 (fragment): AGRA2_HUMAN - Also known as GPR124 From Homo sapiens (Human).
   3242..3259    +  CDS            capTEV™ (fragment): composite tag for in vivo biotinylation, TEV protease cleavage, and 6xHis tagging
   3270..3892    +  polyA_signal   hGH poly(A) signal: human growth hormone polyadenylation signal
   3921..4235    +  promoter       SV40 promoter: SV40 enhancer and early promoter
   4286..5077    +  CDS            neo: KKA2_KLEPN - Also known as kan, nptII. Experimental evidence at protein level: Swiss-Prot protein existence level 1. Resistance to kanamycin, neomycin, paromomycin, ribostamycin, butirosin and gentamicin B. From Klebsiella pneumoniae.
   5101..5478    +  CDS            ble: BLE_KLEPN - Experimental evidence at protein level: Swiss-Prot protein existence level 1. Binding protein with a strong affinity to the bleomycin family of antibiotics. Binds to CL990; an antimitotic-antibiotic compound. From Klebsiella pneumoniae.
   5520..5579    +  CDS            str (fragment): STR_KLEPN - Protein inferred from homology: Swiss-Prot protein existence level 3. The aminoglycoside phosphotransferases achieve inactivation of their antibiotic substrates by phosphorylation. From Klebsiella pneumoniae.
   5602..5625    -  rep_origin     CloDF13 ori (fragment): Plasmids containing the CloDF13 (CDF) origin of replication can be propagated in E. coli cells that contain additional plasmids with compatible origins.
   5626..5709    +  CDS            large T antigen (fragment): large T antigen from SV40 (simian virus 40)
   5732..5866    +  polyA_signal   SV40 poly(A) signal: SV40 polyadenylation signal
   5872..5890    -  promoter       T7 promoter: promoter for bacteriophage T7 RNA polymerase
   5928..5944    -  protein_bind   lac operator: The lac repressor binds to the lac operator to inhibit transcription in E. coli. This inhibition can be relieved by adding lactose or isopropyl-β-D-thiogalactopyranoside (IPTG). lac repressor encoded by lacI
   5952..5982    -  promoter       lac promoter: promoter for the E. coli lac operon
   5997..6018    -  protein_bind   CAP binding site: CAP binding activates transcription in the presence of cAMP. E. coli catabolite activator protein
   6031..6123    -  CDS            lacI (fragment): lac repressor; lacI; The lac repressor binds to the lac operator to inhibit transcription in E. coli. This inhibition can be relieved by adding lactose or isopropyl-β-D-thiogalactopyranoside (IPTG).
   6306..6894    -  rep_origin     ori: high-copy-number ColE1/pMB1/pBR322/pUC origin of replication
   7065..7925    -  CDS            AmpR: β-lactamase; bla; confers resistance to ampicillin, carbenicillin, and related antibiotics
   7926..8030    -  promoter       AmpR promoter: bla
   8057..8529    +  rep_origin     f1 ori (sequence partly withheld): f1 bacteriophage origin of replication; arrow indicates direction of (+) strand synthesis
>Addgene plasmid #246685 | p3xFLAG-CMV-9-sGPR124-His | addgene full sequence | sequence record 495861 | Addgene NGS Result
CCATTCGCCATTCAGGCTGCGCAACTGTTGGGAAGGGCGATCGGTGCGGGCCTCTTCGCTATTACGCCAG
CTGGCGAAAGGGGGATGTGCTGCAAGGCGATTAAGTTGGGTAACGCCAGGGTTTTCCCAGTCACGACGTT
GTAAAACGACGGCCAGTGCCAAGCTGATCTATACATTGAATCAATATTGGCAATTAGCCATATTAGTCAT
TGGTTATATAGCATAAATCAATATTGGCTATTGGCCATTGCATACGTTGTATCTATATCATAATATGTAC
ATTTATATTGGCTCATGTCCAATATGACCGCCATGTTGACATTGATTATTGACTAGTTATTAATAGTAAT
CAATTACGGGGTCATTAGTTCATAGCCCATATATGGAGTTCCGCGTTACATAACTTACGGTAAATGGCCC
GCCTGGCTGACCGCCCAACGACCCCCGCCCATTGACGTCAATAATGACGTATGTTCCCATAGTAACGCCA
ATAGGGACTTTCCATTGACGTCAATGGGTGGAGTATTTACGGTAAACTGCCCACTTGGCAGTACATCAAG
TGTATCATATGCCAAGTCCGCCCCCTATTGACGTCAATGACGGTAAATGGCCCGCCTGGCATTATGCCCA
GTACATGACCTTACGGGACTTTCCTACTTGGCAGTACATCTACGTATTAGTCATCGCTATTACCATGGTG
ATGCGGTTTTGGCAGTACACCAATGGGCGTGGATAGCGGTTTGACTCACGGGGATTTCCAAGTCTCCACC
CCATTGACGTCAATGGGAGTTTGTTTTGGCACCAAAATCAACGGGACTTTCCAAAATGTCGTAATAACCC
CGCCCCGTTGACGCAAATGGGCGGTAGGCGTGTACGGTGGGAGGTCTATATAAGCAGAGCTCGTTTAGTG
AACCGTCAGAATTAATTCACCATGTCTGCACTTCTGATCCTAGCTCTTGTTGGAGCTGCAGTTGCTGACT
ACAAAGACCATGACGGTGATTATAAAGATCATGACATCGATTACAAGGATGACGATGACAAGCTTGCGGC
CGCGAATTCAGCGCCCGGCTGCCCGCTATCCATCCGCAGCTGCAAGTGCTCGGGGGAGCGGCCCAAGGGG
CTGAGCGGCGGCGTCCCTGGCCCGGCTCGGCGGAGGGTGGTGTGCAGCGGCGGGGACCTCCCGGAGCCTC
CCGAGCCCGGCCTTCTGCCTAACGGCACCGTTACCCTGCTCTTGAGCAATAACAAGATCACGGGGCTCCG
CAATGGCTCCTTCCTGGGACTGTCACTGCTGGAGAAGCTGGACCTGAGGAACAACATCATCAGCACAGTG
CAGCCGGGCGCCTTCCTGGGCCTGGGGGAGCTGAAGCGTTTAGATCTCTCCAACAACCGGATTGGCTGTC
TCACCTCCGAGACCTTCCAGGGCCTCCCCAGGCTTCTCCGACTAAACATATCTGGAAACATCTTCTCCAG
TCTGCAACCTGGGGTCTTTGATGAGCTGCCAGCCCTTAAGGTTGTGGACTTGGGCACCGAGTTCCTGACC
TGTGACTGCCACCTGCGCTGGCTGCTGCCCTGGGCCCAGAATCGCTCCCTGCAGCTGTCGGAACACACGC
TCTGTGCTTACCCCAGTGCCCTGCATGCTCAGGCCCTGGGCAGCCTCCAGGAGGCCCAGCTCTGCTGCGA
GGGGGCCCTGGAGCTGCACACACACCACCTCATCCCGTCCCTACGCCAAGTGGTGTTCCAGGGGGATCGG
CTGCCCTTCCAGTGCTCTGCCAGCTACCTGGGCAACGACACCCGCATCCGCTGGTACCACAACCGAGCCC
CTGTGGAGGGTGATGAGCAGGCGGGCATCCTCCTGGCCGAGAGCCTCATCCACGACTGCACCTTCATCAC
CAGTGAGCTGACGCTGTCTCACATCGGCGTGTGGGCCTCAGGCGAGTGGGAGTGCACCGTGTCCATGGCC
CAAGGCAACGCCAGCAAGAAGGTGGAGATCGTGGTGCTGGAGACCTCTGCCTCCTACTGCCCCGCCGAGC
GTGTTGCCAACAACCGCGGGGACTTCAGGTGGCCCCGAACTCTGGCTGGCATCACAGCCTACCAGTCCTG
CCTGCAGTATCCCTTCACCTCAGTGCCCCTGGGCGGGGGTGCCCCGGGCACCCGAGCCTCCCGCCGGTGT
GACCGTGCCGGCCGCTGGGAGCCAGGGGACTACTCCCACTGTCTCTACACCAACGACATCACCAGGGTGC
TGTACACCTTCGTGCTGATGCCCATCAATGCCTCCAATGCGCTGACCCTGGCTCACCAGCTGCGCGTGTA
CACAGCCGAGGCCGCTAGCTTTTCAGACATGATGGATGTAGTCTATGTGGCTCAGATGATCCAGAAATTT
TTGGGTTATGTCGACCAGATCAAAGAGCTGGTAGAGGTGATGGTGGACATGGCCAGCAACCTGATGCTGG
TGGACGAGCACCTGCTGTGGCTGGCCCAGCGCGAGGACAAGGCCTGCAGCCGCATCGTGGGTGCCCTGGA
GCGCATTGGGGGGGCCGCCCTCAGCCCCCATGCCCAGCACATCTCAGTGAATGCGAGGAACGTGGCATTG
GAGGCCTACCTCATCAAGCCGCACAGCTACGTGGGCCTGACCTGCACAGCCTTCCAGAGGAGGGAGGGAG
GGGTGCCGGGCACACGGCCAGGAAGCCCTGGCCAGAACCCCCCACCTGAGCCCGAGCCCCCAGCTGACCA
GCAGCTCCGCTTCCGCTGCACCACCGGGAGGCCCAATGTTTCTCTGTCGTCCTTCCACATCAAGAACAGC
GTGGCCCTGGCCTCCATCCAGCTGCCCCCGAGTCTATTCTCATCCCTTCCGGCTGCCCTGGCTCCCCCGG
TGCCCCCAGACTGCACCCTGCAACTGCTCGTCTTCCGAAATGGCCGCCTCTTCCACAGCCACAGCAACAC
CTCCCGCCCTGGAGCTGCTGGGCCTGGCAAGAGGCGTGGCGTGGCCACCCCCGTCATCTTCGCAGGAACC
AGTGGCTGTGGCGTGGGAAACCTGACAGAGCCAGTGGCCGTTTCGCTGCGGCACTGGGCTGAGGGAGCCG
AACCTGTGGCCGCTTGGTGGAGCCAGGAGGGGCCCGGGGAGGCTGGGGGCTGGACCTCGGAGGGCTGCCA
GCTCCGCTCCAGCCAGCCCAATGTCAGCGCCCTGCACTGCCAGCACTTGGGCAATGTGGCCGTGCTCATG
GAGCTGGATGGGGGGGGTTCTCATCATCATCATCATCATTAAGGATCCCGGGTGGCATCCCTGTGACCCC
TCCCCAGTGCCTCTCCTGGCCCTGGAAGTTGCCACTCCAGTGCCCACCAGCCTTGTCCTAATAAAATTAA
GTTGCATCATTTTGTCTGACTAGGTGTCCTTCTATAATATTATGGGGTGGAGGGGGGTGGTATGGAGCAA
GGGGCAAGTTGGGAAGACAACCTGTAGGGCCTGCGGGGTCTATTGGGAACCAAGCTGGAGTGCAGTGGCA
CAATCTTGGCTCACTGCAATCTCCGCCTCCTGGGTTCAAGCGATTCTCCTGCCTCAGCCTCCCGAGTTGT
TGGGATTCCAGGCATGCATGACCAGGCTCAGCTAATTTTTGTTTTTTTGGTAGAGACGGGGTTTCACCAT
ATTGGCCAGGCTGGTCTCCAACTCCTAATCTCAGGTGATCTACCCACCTTGGCCTCCCAAATTGCTGGGA
TTACAGGCGTGAACCACTGCTCCCTTCCCTGTCCTTCTGATTTTAAAATAACTATACCAGCAGGAGGACG
TCCAGACACAGCATAGGCTACCTGGCCATGCCCAACCGGTGGGACATTTGAGTTGCTTGCTTGGCACTGT
CCTCTCATGCGTTGGGTCCACTCAGTAGATGCCTGTTGAATTGGGTACGCGGCCAGCTTGGCTGTGGAAT
GTGTGTCAGTTAGGGTGTGGAAAGTCCCCAGGCTCCCCAGCAGGCAGAAGTATGCAAAGCATGCATCTCA
ATTAGTCAGCAACCAGGTGTGGAAAGTCCCCAGGCTCCCCAGCAGGCAGAAGTATGCAAAGCATGCATCT
CAATTAGTCAGCAACCATAGTCCCGCCCCTAACTCCGCCCATCCCGCCTCCGCTAACTCCGCCCAGTTCC
GCCCATTCTCCGCCCCATGGCTGACTAATTTTTTTTATTTATGCAGGCCGAGGCCGCCTCGGCCTCTGAG
CTATTCCAGAAGTAGTGAGGAGGCTTTTTTGGAGGAATTGATCAGCTTGGGATCTGATCAAGAGACAGGA
TGAGGATCGTTTCGCATGATTGAACAAGATGGATTGCACGCAGGTTCTCCGGCCGCTTGGGTGGAGAGGC
TATTCGGCTATGACTGGGCACAACAGACAATCGGCTGCTCTGATGCCGCCGTGTTCCGGCTGTCAGCGCA
GGGGCGCCCGGTTCTTTTTGTCAAGACCGACCTGTCCGGTGCCCTGAATGAACTGCAGGACGAGGCAGCG
CGGCTATCGTGGCTGGCCACGACGGGCGTTCCTTGCGCAGCTGTGCTCGACGTTGTCACTGAAGCGGGAA
GGGACTGGCTGCTATTGGGCGAAGTGCCGGGGCAGGATCTCCTGTCATCTCACCTTGCTCCTGCCGAGAA
AGTATCCATCATGGCTGATGCAATGCGGCGGCTGCATACGCTTGATCCGGCTACCTGCCCATTCGACCAC
CAAGCGAAACATCGCATCGAGCGAGCACGTACTCGGATGGAAGCCGGTCTTGTCGATCAGGATGATCTGG
ACGAAGAGCATCAGGGGCTCGCGCCAGCCGAACTGTTCGCCAGGCTCAAGGCGCGCATGCCCGACGGCGA
GGATCTCGTCGTGACCCATGGCGATGCCTGCTTGCCGAATATCATGGTGGAAAATGGCCGCTTTTCTGGA
TTCATCGACTGTGGCCGGCTGGGTGTGGCGGACCGCTATCAGGACATAGCGTTGGCTACCCGTGATATTG
CTGAAGAGCTTGGCGGCGAATGGGCTGACCGCTTCCTCGTGCTTTACGGTATCGCCGCTCCCGATTCGCA
GCGCATCGCCTTCTATCGCCTTCTTGACGAGTTCTTCTGAGCGGGACTCTGGGGTTCGAAATGACCGACC
AAGCGACGCCCAACCTGCCATCACGAGATTTCGATTCCACCGCCGCCTTCTATGAAAGGTTGGGCTTCGG
AATCGTTTTCCGGGACGCCGGCTGGATGATCCTCCAGCGCGGGGATCTCATGCTGGAGTTCTTCGCCCAC
CCCGGGCTCGATCCCCTCGCGAGTTGGTTCAGCTGCTGCCTGAGGCTGGACGACCTCGCGGAGTTCTACC
GGCAGTGCAAATCCGTCGGCATCCAGGAAACCAGCAGCGGCTATCCGCGCATCCATGCCCCCGAACTGCA
GGAGTGGGGAGGCACGATGGCCGCTTTGGTCGACCCGGACGGGACGCTCCTGCGCCTGATACAGAACGAA
TTGCTTGCAGGCATCTCATGAGTGTGTCTTCCCGTTTTCCGCCTGAGGTCACTGCGTGGATGGAGCGCTG
GCGCCTGCTGCGCGACGGCGAGCTGCTCACCACCCACTCGCCAAGCTGGAACCGTAAAAAGGCCGCGTTG
CTGGCGTTTTTCCATAGGCTCCGCCGATCATAATCAGCCATACCACATTTGTAGAGGTTTTACTTGCTTT
AAAAAACCTCCCACACCTCCCCCTGAACCTGAAACATAAAATGAATGCAATTGTTGTTGTTAACTTGTTT
ATTGCAGCTTATAATGGTTACAAATAAAGCAATAGCATCACAAATTTCACAAATAAAGCATTTTTTTCAC
TGCATTCTAGTTGTGGTTTGTCCAAACTCATCAATGTATCTTATCATGTCTGGATCAATTCCCTATAGTG
AGTCGTATTAAATTCGTAATCATGTCATAGCTGTTTCCTGTGTGAAATTGTTATCCGCTCACAATTCCAC
ACAACATACGAGCCGGAAGCATAAAGTGTAAAGCCTGGGGTGCCTAATGAGTGAGCTAACTCACATTAAT
TGCGTTGCGCTCACTGCCCGCTTTCCAGTCGGGAAACCTGTCGTGCCAGCTGCATTAATGAATCGGCCAA
CGCGCGGGGAGAGGCGGTTTGCGTATTGGGCGCTCTTCCGCTTCCTCGCTCACTGACTCGCTGCGCTCGG
TCGTTCGGCTGCGGCGAGCGGTATCAGCTCACTCAAAGGCGGTAATACGGTTATCCACAGAATCAGGGGA
TAACGCAGGAAAGAACATGTGAGCAAAAGGCCAGCAAAAGGCCAGGAACCGTAAAAAGGCCGCGTTGCTG
GCGTTTTTCCATAGGCTCCGCCCCCCTGACGAGCATCACAAAAATCGACGCTCAAGTCAGAGGTGGCGAA
ACCCGACAGGACTATAAAGATACCAGGCGTTTCCCCCTGGAAGCTCCCTCGTGCGCTCTCCTGTTCCGAC
CCTGCCGCTTACCGGATACCTGTCCGCCTTTCTCCCTTCGGGAAGCGTGGCGCTTTCTCATAGCTCACGC
TGTAGGTATCTCAGTTCGGTGTAGGTCGTTCGCTCCAAGCTGGGCTGTGTGCACGAACCCCCCGTTCAGC
CCGACCGCTGCGCCTTATCCGGTAACTATCGTCTTGAGTCCAACCCGGTAAGACACGACTTATCGCCACT
GGCAGCAGCCACTGGTAACAGGATTAGCAGAGCGAGGTATGTAGGCGGTGCTACAGAGTTCTTGAAGTGG
TGGCCTAACTACGGCTACACTAGAAGAACAGTATTTGGTATCTGCGCTCTGCTGAAGCCAGTTACCTTCG
GAAAAAGAGTTGGTAGCTCTTGATCCGGCAAACAAACCACCGCTGGTAGCGGTGGTTTTTTTGTTTGCAA
GCAGCAGATTACGCGCAGAAAAAAAGGATCTCAAGAAGATCCTTTGATCTTTTCTACGGGGTCTGACGCT
CAGTGGAACGAAAACTCACGTTAAGGGATTTTGGTCATGAGATTATCAAAAAGGATCTTCACCTAGATCC
TTTTAAATTAAAAATGAAGTTTTAAATCAATCTAAAGTATATATGAGTAAACTTGGTCTGACAGTTACCA
ATGCTTAATCAGTGAGGCACCTATCTCAGCGATCTGTCTATTTCGTTCATCCATAGTTGCCTGACTCCCC
GTCGTGTAGATAACTACGATACGGGAGGGCTTACCATCTGGCCCCAGTGCTGCAATGATACCGCGAGACC
CACGCTCACCGGCTCCAGATTTATCAGCAATAAACCAGCCAGCCGGAAGGGCCGAGCGCAGAAGTGGTCC
TGCAACTTTATCCGCCTCCATCCAGTCTATTAATTGTTGCCGGGAAGCTAGAGTAAGTAGTTCGCCAGTT
AATAGTTTGCGCAACGTTGTTGCCATTGCTACAGGCATCGTGGTGTCACGCTCGTCGTTTGGTATGGCTT
CATTCAGCTCCGGTTCCCAACGATCAAGGCGAGTTACATGATCCCCCATGTTGTGCAAAAAAGCGGTTAG
CTCCTTCGGTCCTCCGATCGTTGTCAGAAGTAAGTTGGCCGCAGTGTTATCACTCATGGTTATGGCAGCA
CTGCATAATTCTCTTACTGTCATGCCATCCGTAAGATGCTTTTCTGTGACTGGTGAGTACTCAACCAAGT
CATTCTGAGAATAGTGTATGCGGCGACCGAGTTGCTCTTGCCCGGCGTCAATACGGGATAATACCGCGCC
ACATAGCAGAACTTTAAAAGTGCTCATCATTGGAAAACGTTCTTCGGGGCGAAAACTCTCAAGGATCTTA
CCGCTGTTGAGATCCAGTTCGATGTAACCCACTCGTGCACCCAACTGATCTTCAGCATCTTTTACTTTCA
CCAGCGTTTCTGGGTGAGCAAAAACAGGAAGGCAAAATGCCGCAAAAAAGGGAATAAGGGCGACACGGAA
ATGTTGAATACTCATACTCTTCCTTTTTCAATATTATTGAAGCATTTATCAGGGTTATTGTCTCATGAGC
GGATACATATTTGAATGTATTTAGAAAAATAAACAAATAGGGGTTCCGCGCACATTTCCCCGAAAAGTGC
CACCTG
[124 nt withheld, positions 8057-8180]
C
[91 nt withheld, positions 8182-8272]
A
[49 nt withheld, positions 8274-8322]
CCTTTGACGTTGGAGTCCACGTTCTTTAAGAGTCCACTATTAAAGAAC
[33 nt withheld, positions 8371-8403]
ACCCTATCTCGGTCTATTCTTTTGATTTATAAGGGATTTTGCCGATTTCGGCCTATTGGTTAAAAAATGA
GCTGATTTAACAAAAATTTAACGCGAATTTTAACAAAATATTAACGCTTACAATTT
